>Addgene plasmid #233364 | pAAV_CAG_NES-Kinprola_PKA-mTagBFP2_WPRE-SV40 | addgene full sequence | sequence record 466653 | Addgene NGS Result
GACGTCGGCCGCAAGCTGATCATCGATCAGAACGTTTTTATCGAGGGTACGCTGCCGATGGGTGTCGTCC
GCCCGCTGACTGAAGTCGAGATGGACCATTACCGCGAGCCGTTCCTGAATCCTGTTGACCGCGAGCCACT
GTGGCGCTTCCCAAACGAGCTGCCAATCGCCGGTGAGCCAGCGAACATCGTCGCGCTGGTCGAAGAATAC
ATGGACTGGCTGCACCAGTCCCCTGTCCCGAAGCTGCTGTTCTGGGGCACCCCAGGCGTTCTGATCCCAC
CGGCCGAAGCCGCTCGCCTGGCCAAAAGCCTGCCTAACTGCAAGGCTGTGGACATCGGCCCGGGTCTGAA
TCTGCTGCAAGAAGACAACCCGGACCTGATCGGCAGCGAGATCGCGCGCTGGCTGTCTACTCTGGAGATT
GGTGGCACCGGTGGCTCTGGCGGTACCGGTGGCTCTGGCGGTTCTATCGGTACTGGCTTTCCATTCGACC
CCCATTATGTGGAAGTCCTGGGCGAGCGCATGCACTACGTCGATGTTGGTCCGCGCGATGGCACCCCTGT
GCTGTTCCTGCACGGTAACCCGACCTCCTCCTACGTGTGGCGCAACATCATCCCGCATGTTGCACCGACC
CATCGCTGCATTGCTCCAGACCTGATCGGTATGGGCAAATCCGACAAACCAGACCTGGGTTATTTCTTCG
ACGACCACGTCCGCTTCATGGATGCCTTCATCGAAGCCCTGGGTCTGGAAGAGGTCGTCCTGGTCATTCA
CGACTGGGGCTCCGCTCTGGGTTTCCACTGGGCCAAGCGCAATCCAGAGCGCGTCAAAGGTATTGCATTT
ATGGAGTTCATCCGCCCTATCCCGACCTGGGACGAATGGGCTCCGGGTTCTCTGCGTCGCGCCACCCTGG
TGGACCCTCCTCCTCCGCCACCGCCACCACCGCCGCCGCCGCCACCACCACCTCCTCCGCCTCCTCCACC
ACCACCGCCACCGCCTCCACCACCTGGCGGCAGCGCCTGTGACTATCATTTAGGAAACATTTCAAGACTG
TCAAATAAGCATTTCCAAATACTACTAGGAGAAGACGGTAACCTTTTATTGAATGACATTTCCACTAATG
GGACCTGGTTAAATGGGCAAAAAGTCGAGAAGAACAGCTATCAGTTACTGTCTCAAGGTGATGAAATAAC
CGTTGGTGTAGGCGTGGAATCAGATATTTTATCTCTGGTCATTTTCATAAACGACAAATTTAAGCAGTGC
CTCGAGCAGAACAAAGTTGATCGCGGTGGCGGTATGCATAAGTTTTCTCAAGAACAGATCGGCGAAAACA
TTGTGTGCAGGGTCATTTGTACCACGGGTCAAATTCCCATCCGAGATTTGTCAGCTGATATTTCACAAGT
GCTTAAGGAAAAACGATCCATAAAGAAAGTTTGGACATTTGGTAGAAACCCAGGTTCTGCCAAGGAGACC
TTCCAGGCCTTCCGCAGCGGAGGTTCTATGGTGTCTAAGGGCGAAGAGCTGATTAAGGAGAACATGCACA
TGAAGCTGTACATGGAGGGCACCGTGGACAACCATCACTTCAAGTGCACATCCGAGGGCGAAGGCAAGCC
CTACGAGGGCACCCAGACCATGAGAATCAAGGTGGTCGAGGGCGGCCCTCTCCCCTTCGCCTTCGACATC
CTGGCTACTAGCTTCCTCTACGGCAGCAAGACCTTCATCAACCACACCCAGGGCATCCCCGACTTCTTCA
AGCAGTCCTTCCCTGAGGGCTTCACATGGGAGAGAGTCACCACATACGAAGACGGGGGCGTGCTGACCGC
TACCCAGGACACCAGCCTCCAGGACGGCTGCCTCATCTACAACGTCAAGATCAGAGGGGTGAACTTCACA
TCCAACGGCCCTGTGATGCAGAAGAAAACACTCGGCTGGGAGGCCTTCACCGAGACGCTGTACCCCGCTG
ACGGCGGCCTGGAAGGCAGAAACGACATGGCCCTGAAGCTCGTGGGCGGGAGCCATCTGATCGCAAACGC
CAAGACCACATATAGATCCAAGAAACCCGCTAAGAACCTCAAGATGCCTGGCGTCTACTATGTGGACTAC
AGACTGGAAAGAATCAAGGAGGCCAACAACGAGACCTACGTCGAGCAGCACGAGGTGGCAGTGGCCAGAT
ACTGCGACCTCCCTAGCAAACTGGGGCACAAGCTTAATTAGAAGCTTATCGATAATCAACCTCTGGATTA
CAAAATTTGTGAAAGATTGACTGGTATTCTTAACTATGTTGCTCCTTTTACGCTATGTGGATACGCTGCT
TTAATGCCTTTGTATCATGCTATTGCTTCCCGTATGGCTTTCATTTTCTCCTCCTTGTATAAATCCTGGT
TGCTGTCTCTTTATGAGGAGTTGTGGCCCGTTGTCAGGCAACGTGGCGTGGTGTGCACTGTGTTTGCTGA
CGCAACCCCCACTGGTTGGGGCATTGCCACCACCTGTCAGCTCCTTTCCGGGACTTTCGCTTTCCCCCTC
CCTATTGCCACGGCGGAACTCATCGCCGCCTGCCTTGCCCGCTGCTGGACAGGGGCTCGGCTGTTGGGCA
CTGACAATTCCGTGGTGTTGTCGGGGAAATCATCGTCCTTTCCTTGGCTGCTCGCCTGTGTTGCCACCTG
GATTCTGCGCGGGACGTCCTTCTGCTACGTCCCTTCGGCCCTCAATCCAGCGGACCTTCCTTCCCGCGGC
CTGCTGCCGGCTCTGCGGCCTCTTCCGCGTCTTCGCCTTCGCCCTCAGACGAGTCGGATCTCCCTTTGGG
CCGCCTCCCCGCATCGATACCGTCGACCTCGACCCGGGCGGCCGCTTCGAGCAGACATGATAAGATACAT
TGATGAGTTTGGACAAACCACAACTAGAATGCAGTGAAAAAAATGCTTTATTTGTGAAATTTGTGATGCT
ATTGCTTTATTTGTAACCATTATAAGCTGCAATAAACAAGTTAACAACAACAATTGCATTCATTTTATGT
TTCAGGTTCAGGGGGAGATGTGGGAGGTTTTTTAAAGCAAGTAAAACCTCTACAAATGTGGTAAAATCGA
TAAGGATCTTCCTAGAGCATGGCTACGTAGATAAGTAGCATGGCGGGTTAATCATTAACTACAAGGAACC
CCTAGTGATGGAGTTGGCCACTCCCTCTCTGCGCGCTCGCTCGCTCACTGAGGCCGGGCGACCAAAGGTC
GCCCGACGCCCGGGCTTTGCCCGGGCGGCCTCAGTGAGCGAGCGAGCGCGCAGCTGCATTAATGAATCGG
CCAACGCGCGGGGAGAGGCGGTTTGCGTATTGGGCGCTCTTCCGCTTCCTCGCTCACTGACTCGCTGCGC
TCGGTCGTTCGGCTGCGGCGAGCGGTATCAGCTCACTCAAAGGCGGTAATACGGTTATCCACAGAATCAG
GGGATAACGCAGGAAAGAACATGTGAGCAAAAGGCCAGCAAAAGGCCAGGAACCGTAAAAAGGCCGCGTT
GCTGGCGTTTTTCCATAGGCTCCGCCCCCCTGACGAGCATCACAAAAATCGACGCTCAAGTCAGAGGTGG
CGAAACCCGACAGGACTATAAAGATACCAGGCGTTTCCCCCTGGAAGCTCCCTCGTGCGCTCTCCTGTTC
CGACCCTGCCGCTTACCGGATACCTGTCCGCCTTTCTCCCTTCGGGAAGCGTGGCGCTTTCTCATAGCTC
ACGCTGTAGGTATCTCAGTTCGGTGTAGGTCGTTCGCTCCAAGCTGGGCTGTGTGCACGAACCCCCCGTT
CAGCCCGACCGCTGCGCCTTATCCGGTAACTATCGTCTTGAGTCCAACCCGGTAAGACACGACTTATCGC
CACTGGCAGCAGCCACTGGTAACAGGATTAGCAGAGCGAGGTATGTAGGCGGTGCTACAGAGTTCTTGAA
GTGGTGGCCTAACTACGGCTACACTAGAAGAACAGTATTTGGTATCTGCGCTCTGCTGAAGCCAGTTACC
TTCGGAAAAAGAGTTGGTAGCTCTTGATCCGGCAAACAAACCACCGCTGGTAGCGGTGGTTTTTTTGTTT
GCAAGCAGCAGATTACGCGCAGAAAAAAAGGATCTCAAGAAGATCCTTTGATCTTTTCTACGGGGTCTGA
CGCTCAGTGGAACGAAAACTCACGTTAAGGGATTTTGGTCATGAGATTATCAAAAAGGATCTTCACCTAG
ATCCTTTTAAATTAAAAATGAAGTTTTAAATCAATCTAAAGTATATATGAGTAAACTTGGTCTGACAGTT
ACCAATGCTTAATCAGTGAGGCACCTATCTCAGCGATCTGTCTATTTCGTTCATCCATAGTTGCCTGACT
CCCCGTCGTGTAGATAACTACGATACGGGAGGGCTTACCATCTGGCCCCAGTGCTGCAATGATACCGCGA
GACCCACGCTCACCGGCTCCAGATTTATCAGCAATAAACCAGCCAGCCGGAAGGGCCGAGCGCAGAAGTG
GTCCTGCAACTTTATCCGCCTCCATCCAGTCTATTAATTGTTGCCGGGAAGCTAGAGTAAGTAGTTCGCC
AGTTAATAGTTTGCGCAACGTTGTTGCCATTGCTACAGGCATCGTGGTGTCACGCTCGTCGTTTGGTATG
GCTTCATTCAGCTCCGGTTCCCAACGATCAAGGCGAGTTACATGATCCCCCATGTTGTGCAAAAAAGCGG
TTAGCTCCTTCGGTCCTCCGATCGTTGTCAGAAGTAAGTTGGCCGCAGTGTTATCACTCATGGTTATGGC
AGCACTGCATAATTCTCTTACTGTCATGCCATCCGTAAGATGCTTTTCTGTGACTGGTGAGTACTCAACC
AAGTCATTCTGAGAATAGTGTATGCGGCGACCGAGTTGCTCTTGCCCGGCGTCAATACGGGATAATACCG
CGCCACATAGCAGAACTTTAAAAGTGCTCATCATTGGAAAACGTTCTTCGGGGCGAAAACTCTCAAGGAT
CTTACCGCTGTTGAGATCCAGTTCGATGTAACCCACTCGTGCACCCAACTGATCTTCAGCATCTTTTACT
TTCACCAGCGTTTCTGGGTGAGCAAAAACAGGAAGGCAAAATGCCGCAAAAAAGGGAATAAGGGCGACAC
GGAAATGTTGAATACTCATACTCTTCCTTTTTCAATATTATTGAAGCATTTATCAGGGTTATTGTCTCAT
GAGCGGATACATATTTGAATGTATTTAGAAAAATAAACAAATAGGGGTTCCGCGCACATTTCCCCGAAAA
GTGCCACCTAAATTGTAAGCGTTAATATTTTGTTAAAATTCGCGTTAAATTTTTGTTAAATCAGCTCATT
TTTTAACCAATAGGCCGAAATCGGCAAAATCCCTTATAAATCAAAAGAATAGACCGAGATAGGGT
[37 nt withheld, positions 5386-5422]
AAAGAACGTGGACTCCAACGTCAAAGG
[49 nt withheld, positions 5450-5498]
T
[91 nt withheld, positions 5500-5590]
G
[124 nt withheld, positions 5592-5715]
CCCATTCGCCATTCAGGCTGCGCAACTGTTGGGAAGGGCGATCGGTGCGGGCCTCTTCGCTATTACGCCA
GCTGCGCGCTCGCTCGCTCACTGAGGCCGCCCGGACAAAGCCCGGGCGTCGGGCGACCTTTGGTCGCCCG
GCCTCAGTGAGCGAGCGAGCGCGCAGAGAGGGAGTGGCCAACTCCATCACTAGGGGTTCCTTGTAGTTAA
TGATTAACCCGCCATGCTACTTATCTACGTAGCCATGCTCTAGGAAGATCTCTGCAGAGGGCCCTGCGTA
TGCGTTACATAACTTACGGTAAATGGCCCGCCTGGCTGACCGCCCAACGACCCCCGCCCATTGACGTCAA
TAGTAACGCCAATAGGGACTTTCCATTGACGTCAATGGGTGGAGTATTTACGGTAAACTGCCCACTTGGC
AGTACATCAAGTGTATCATATGCCAAGTACGCCCCCTATTGACGTCAATGACGGTAAATGGCCCGCCTGG
CATTGTGCCCAGTACATGACCTTATGGGACTTTCCTACTTGGCAGTACATCTACGTATTAGTCATCGCTA
TTACCATGGTCGAGGTGAGCCCCACGTTCTGCTTCACTCTCCCCATCTCCCCCCCCTCCCCACCCCCAAT
TTTGTATTTATTTATTTTTTAATTATTTTGTGCAGCGATGGGGGCGGGGGGGGGGGGCGCGCGCCAGGCG
GGGCGGGGSGGGGSGAGGGGSGGGGSGGGGSGAGGCGGAGAGGTGCGGCGGCAGCCAATCAGAGCGGCGC
GCTCCGAAAGTTTCCTTTTATGGCGAGGCGGCGGCGGCGGCGGCCCTATAAAAAGCGAAGCGCGCGGCGG
GCGGGAGTCGCTGCGCGCTGCCTTCGCCCCGTGCCCCGCTCCGCCGCCGCCTCGCGCCGCCCGCCCCGGC
TCTGACTGACCGCGTTACTCCCACAGGTGAGCGGGCGGGACGGCCCTTCTCCTCCGGGCTGTAATTAGCT
GAGCAAGAGGTAAGGGTTTAAGGGATGGTTGGTTGGTGGGGTATTAATGTTTAATTACCTGGAGCACCTG
CCTGAAATCACTTTTTTTCAGGTTGGACCGGTGCCACCATGCTGCAGAACGAGCTTGCTCTTAAGTTGGC
TGGACTTGATATTAACAAGACTGGAGGTTCT
Features (pLannotate 1.2.2; 20 found; start..end, strand, type, name):
      1..420     +  CDS            HaloTag® (fragment): modified bacterial dehalogenase that forms covalent bonds with chloroalkane derivatives
    466..879     +  CDS            HaloTag® (fragment): modified bacterial dehalogenase that forms covalent bonds with chloroalkane derivatives
   1015..1284    +  CDS            RAD53 (fragment): RAD53_YEAST - Also known as MEC2, SAD1, SPK1. Experimental evidence at protein level: Swiss-Prot protein existence level 1. Controls S-phase checkpoint as well as G1 and G2 DNA damage checkpoints. Phosphorylates proteins on serine, threonine, and tyrosine. Prevents entry into anaphase and mitotic exit after DNA damage via regulation of the Polo kinase CDC5. Seems to be involved in the phosphorylation of RPH1. From Saccharomyces cerevisiae (strain ATCC 204508 / S288c) (Baker's yeast).
   1300..1452    +  CDS            RAD53 (fragment): RAD53_YEAST - Also known as MEC2, SAD1, SPK1. Experimental evidence at protein level: Swiss-Prot protein existence level 1. Controls S-phase checkpoint as well as G1 and G2 DNA damage checkpoints. Phosphorylates proteins on serine, threonine, and tyrosine. Prevents entry into anaphase and mitotic exit after DNA damage via regulation of the Polo kinase CDC5. Seems to be involved in the phosphorylation of RPH1. From Saccharomyces cerevisiae (strain ATCC 204508 / S288c) (Baker's yeast).
   1498..2208    +  CDS            mTagBFP2: mTagBFP2 is a basic (constitutively fluorescent) blue fluorescent protein published in 2011, derived from Entacmaea quadricolor. It is reported to be a very rapidly-maturing monomer with very low acid sensitivity.
   2224..2812    +  misc_feature   WPRE: woodchuck hepatitis virus posttranscriptional regulatory element
   2813..2832    +  misc_feature   MCS (fragment): pBluescript multiple cloning site
   2861..2982    -  polyA_signal   SV40 poly(A) signal: SV40 polyadenylation signal
   3005..3073    -  CDS            large T antigen (fragment): large T antigen from SV40 (simian virus 40)
   3144..3277    +  repeat_region  AAV2 ITR: inverted terminal repeat of adeno-associated virus serotype 2 inverted
   3271..3327    -  CDS            lacI (fragment): lac repressor; lacI; The lac repressor binds to the lac operator to inhibit transcription in E. coli. This inhibition can be relieved by adding lactose or isopropyl-β-D-thiogalactopyranoside (IPTG).
   3510..4098    -  rep_origin     ori: high-copy-number ColE1/pMB1/pBR322/pUC origin of replication
   4269..5129    -  CDS            AmpR: β-lactamase; bla; confers resistance to ampicillin, carbenicillin, and related antibiotics
   5130..5234    -  promoter       AmpR promoter: bla
   5287..5715    -  rep_origin     f1 ori (sequence partly withheld): f1 bacteriophage origin of replication; arrow indicates direction of (+) strand synthesis
   5720..5789    -  CDS            lacZα (fragment): LacZα fragment of β-galactosidase; lacZ fragment
   5784..5916    -  repeat_region  AAV2 ITR (fragment): inverted terminal repeat of adeno-associated virus serotype 2 inverted
   5998..6283    +  enhancer       CMV enhancer: human cytomegalovirus immediate early enhancer; contains an 18-bp deletion relative to the standard CMV enhancer
   6285..6558    +  promoter       chicken β-actin promoter: No description available
   6559..6786    +  intron         hybrid intron: hybrid between chicken β-actin (CBA) and minute virus of mice (MMV) introns (Gray et al., 2011)
