[The description below was written by a language model from this plasmid's Addgene catalogue record and pLannotate feature annotations shown in this document.]
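Description:
pAAV_CAG_NES-Kinprola_PKA-mTagBFP2_WPRE-SV40 is an AAV transfer plasmid built on a pAAV-CAG backbone. It is used to package recombinant AAV that delivers a protein kinase A activity recorder to mammalian cells. In bacteria it replicates from a high-copy ColE1/pUC-type origin and is selected with ampicillin through the β-lactamase gene and its promoter. An f1 phage origin is also present, and the short lacI, lacZα and SV40 large T antigen matches are small backbone remnants. Two AAV2 inverted terminal repeats, one annotated as a fragment, flank the expression cassette and define the DNA that is replicated and packaged into capsids. The record lists a recombination-deficient growth strain, a common choice for repeat-containing ITR plasmids.

Between the ITRs, a CAG-type promoter (CMV enhancer, chicken β-actin promoter and a hybrid chicken β-actin/minute virus of mice intron) drives a synthetic open reading frame of about 2.3 kb. According to the catalogue fields, it starts with an N-terminal nuclear export signal, which should keep the protein cytosolic, and ends with a C-terminal mTagBFP2 that gives constitutive blue fluorescence to mark expressing cells. The NES is not annotated separately in the feature table. The sensor core appears as two HaloTag fragments followed by two fragments matching yeast RAD53. This suggests a rearranged or split HaloTag joined to a RAD53-derived domain, although the record does not explain the mechanism. HaloTag binds chloroalkane ligands covalently, which fits the associated publication's description of recording kinase activity by chemical labeling. A WPRE downstream boosts transcript stability and expression, and an SV40 polyadenylation signal terminates the transcript. The construct is intended for strong, ubiquitous expression of Kinprola_PKA by AAV transduction.
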