Addgene plasmid #233364: pAAV_CAG_NES-Kinprola_PKA-mTagBFP2_WPRE-SV40
Purpose: CAG driven expression of the PKA activity recorder Kinprola_PKA fused to mTagBFP2 for mammalian cell expression through AAV transduction
Depositing lab: Kai Johnsson. Depositing organization: Max Planck Institute for Medical Research. Publication: Molecular recording of cellular protein kinase activity with chemical labeling. Sun DE, Ng SW, Zheng Y, Xie S, Schwan N, Breuer P, Hoffmann DC, Michel J, Azorin DD, Boonekamp KE, Winkler F, Wick W, Boutros M, Li Y, Johnsson K. Nat Chem Biol. 2025 Jul 10. doi: 10.1038/s41589-025-01949-6. PubMed 40640555.
Backbone
  Vector backbone: pAAV-CAG
  Backbone size w/o insert (bp): 4600
  Vector type: AAV
Growth in bacteria
  Bacterial resistance: Ampicillin, 100 μg/mL
  Growth temperature: 30°C
  Growth strain: NEB Stable
  Copy number: High Copy
Gene/Insert
  Gene/Insert name: NES-Kinprola_PKA-mTagBFP2
  Species: Synthetic
  Insert size (bp): 2271
  Promoter: CAG
  Tag / fusion protein: NES (N terminal on insert); mTagBFP2 (C terminal on insert)
  Cloning method: Gibson Cloning
Terms and licenses: Academic/Nonprofit Terms; Industry Terms: Not Available to Industry
Depositor comments: Please visit https://doi.org/10.1101/2024.09.11.611894 for bioRxiv preprint.
How to cite: pAAV_CAG_NES-Kinprola_PKA-mTagBFP2_WPRE-SV40 was a gift from Kai Johnsson (Addgene plasmid # 233364 ; http://n2t.net/addgene:233364 ; RRID:Addgene_233364)
